>Addgene plasmid #207847 | NBla_1.2_EmrE_TMD4_3P_G90V_G97V | addgene full sequence | sequence record 415397 | Addgene NGS Result
GCAGTGACGGCAATGTCTGATGCAATATGGACAATTGGTTTCTTATCGATGATAAGCTGTCAAACATGAG
AATTACAACTTATATCGTATGGGGCTGACTTCAGGTGCTACATTTGAAGAGATAAATTGCACTGAAATCT
AGAAATATTTTATCTGATTAATAAGATGATCTTCTTGAGATCGTTTTGGTCTGCGCGTAATCTCTTGCTC
TGAAAACGAAAAAACCGCCTTGCAGGGCGGTTTTTCGAAGGTTCTCTGAGCTACCAACTCTTTGAACCGA
GGTAACTGGCTTGGAGGAGCGCAGTCACCAAAACTTGTCCTTTCAGTTTAGCCTTAACCGGCGCATGACT
TCAAGACTAACTCCTCTAAATCAATTACCAGTGGCTGCTGCCAGTGGTGCTTTTGCATGTCTTTCCGGGT
TGGACTCAAGACGATAGTTACCGGATAAGGCGCAGCGGTCGGACTGAACGGGGGGTTCGTGCATACAGTC
CAGCTTGGAGCGAACTGCCTACCCGGAACTGAGTGTCAGGCGTGGAATGAGACAAACGCGGCCATAACAG
CGGAATGACACCGGTAAACCGAAAGGCAGGAACAGGAGAGCGCACGAGGGAGCCGCCAGGGGGAAACGCC
TGGTATCTTTATAGTCCTGTCGGGTTTCGCCACCACTGATTTGAGCGTCAGATTTCGTGATGCTTGTCAG
GGGGGCGGAGCCTATGGAAAAACGGCTTTGCTGCGGCCCTCTCACTTCCCTGTTAAGTATCTTCCTGGCA
TCTTCCAGGAAATCTCCGCCCCGTTCGTAAGCCATTTCCGCTCGCCGCAGTCGAACGACCGAGCGTAGCG
AGTCAGTGAGCGAGGAAGCGGAATATATCCTGTATCACATATTCTGCTGACGCACCGGTGCAGCCTTTTT
TCTCCTGCCACATGAAGCACTTCACTGACACCCTCATCAGTGCCAACATAGTAAGCCAGTATACACTCCG
CCAGCGCTGATGTCCGGCGGTGCTTTTGCCGTTACGCACCACCCCGTCAGTAGCTGAACAGGAGGGACAG
CTGATAGAAACAGAAGCCACTGGAGCACCTCAAAAACACCATCATACACTAAATCAGTAAGTTGGCAGCA
TCACCCGACGCACTTTGCGCCGAATAAATACCTGTGACGGAAGATCACTTCGCAGAATAAATAAATCCTG
GTGTCCCTGTTGATACCGGGAAGCCCTGGGCCAACTTTTGGCGAAAATGAGACGTTGATCGGCACGTAAG
AGGTTCCAACTTTCACCATAATGAAATAAGATCACTACCGGGCGTATTTTTTGAGTTATCGAGATTTTCA
GGAGCTAAGGAAGCTAAAATGGAGAAAAAAATCACTGGATATACCACCGTTGATATATCCCAATGGCATC
GTAAAGAACATTTTGAGGCATTTCAGTCAGTTGCTCAATGTACCTATAACCAGACCGTTCAGCTGGATAT
TACGGCCTTTTTAAAGACCGTAAAGAAAAATAAGCACAAGTTTTATCCGGCCTTTATTCACATTCTTGCC
CGCCTGATGAATGCTCATCCGGAATTCCGTATGGCAATGAAAGACGGTGAGCTGGTGATATGGGATAGTG
TTCACCCTTGTTACACCGTTTTCCATGAGCAAACTGAAACGTTTTCATCGCTCTGGAGTGAATACCACGA
CGATTTCCGGCAGTTTCTACACATATATTCGCAAGATGTGGCGTGTTACGGTGAAAACCTGGCCTATTTC
CCTAAAGGGTTTATTGAGAATATGTTTTTCGTCTCAGCCAATCCCTGGGTGAGTTTCACCAGTTTTGATT
TAAACGTGGCCAATATGGACAACTTCTTCGCCCCCGTTTTCACCATGGGCAAATATTATACGCAAGGCGA
CAAGGTGCTGATGCCGCTGGCGATTCAGGTTCATCATGCCGTTTGTGATGGCTTCCATGTCGGCAGAATG
CTTAATGAATTACAACAGTACTGCGATGAGTGGCAGGGCGGGGCGTAATTTTTTTAAGGCAGTTATTGGT
GCCCTTAAACGCCTGGTTGCTACGCCTGAATAAGTGATAATAAGCGGATGAATGGCAGAAATTCGAAAGC
AAATTCGACCCGGTCGTCGGTTCAGGGCAGGGTCGTTAAATAGCCGCTTATGTCTATTGCTGGTTTACCG
GTTTATTGACTACCGGAAGCAGTGTGACCGTGTGCTTCTCAAATGCCTGAGGCCAGTTTGCTCAGGCTCT
CCCCGTGGAGGTAATAATTGACGATATGATCATTTATTCTGCCTCCCAGAGCCTGATAAAAACGGTTAGC
GCTTCGTTAATACAGATGTAGGTGTTCCACAGGGTAGCCAGCAGCATCCTGCGATGCAGATCCGGAACAT
AATGGTGCAGGGCGCTTGTTTCGGCGTGGGTATGGTGGCAGGCCCCGTGGCCGGGGGACTGTTGGGCGCT
GCCGGCACCTGTCCTACGAGTTGCATGATAAAGAAGACAGTCATAAGTGCGGCGACGATAGTCATGCCCC
GCGCCCACCGGAAGGAGCTACCGGCAGCGGTGCGGACTGTTGTAACTCAGAATAAGAAATGAGGCCGCTC
ATGGCGTTGACTCTCAGTCATAGTATCGTGGTATCACCGGTTGGTTCCACTCTCTGTTGCGGGCAACTTC
AGCAGCACGTAGGGGACTTCCGCGTTTCCAGACTTTACGAAACACGGAAACCGAAGACCATTCATGTTGT
TGCTCAGGTCGCAGACGTTTTGCAGCAGCAGTCGCTTCACGTTCGCTCGCGTATCGGTGATTCATTCTGC
TAACCAGTAAGGCAACCCCGCCAGCCTAGCCGGGTCCTCAACGACAGGAGCACGATCATGCGCACCCGTG
GCCAGGACCCAACGCTGCCCGAGATGCGCCGCGTGCGGCTGCTGGAGATGGCGGACGCGATGGATATGTT
CTGCCAAGGGTTGGTTTGCGCATTCACAGTTCTCCGCAAGAATTGATTGGCTCCAATTCTTGGAGTGGTG
AATCCGTTAGCGAGGTGCCGCCGGCTTCCATTCAGGTCGAGGTGGCCCGGCTCCATGCACCGCGACGCAA
CGCGGGGAGGCAGACAAGGTATAGGGCGGCGCCTACAATCCATGCCAACCCGTTCCATGTGCTCGCCGAG
GCGGCATAAATCGCCGTGACGATCAGCGGTCCAATGATCGAAGTTAGGCTGGTAAGAGCCGCGAGCGATC
CTTGAAGCTGTCCCTGATGGTCGTCATCTACCTGCCTGGACAGCATGGCCTGCAACGCGGGCATCCCGAT
GCCGCCGGAAGCGAGAAGAATCATAATGGGGAAGGCCATCCAGCCTCGCGTCGCGAACGCCAGCAAGACG
TAGCCCAGCGCGTCGGCCGCCATGCCGGCGATAATGGCCTGCTTCTCGCCGAAACGTTTGGTGGCGGGAC
CAGTGACGAAGGCTTGAGCGAGGGCGTGCAAGATTCCGAATACCGCAAGCGACAGGCCGATCATCGTCGC
GCTCCAGCGAAAGCGGTCCTCGCCGAAAATGACCCAGAGCGCTGCCGGCACCTGTCCTACGAGTTGCATG
ATAAAGAAGACAGTCATAAGTGCGGCGACGATAGTCATGCCCCGCGCCCACCGGAAGGAGCTGACTGGGT
TGAAGGCTCTCAAGGGCATCGGTCAAAAAACCCCTCAAGACCCGTTTAGAGGCCCCAAGGGGTTATGCTA
GTTATTGCTCAGCGGTGGCAGCAGCCAACTCAGCTTCCTTTCGGGCTTTGTTAGCAGCCGGATCTCAGTG
GTGGTGGTGGTGGTGCTCGAGTTAGCCGTCGTGATCTTTATAATCGCCTTTATACAGTTCATCCATACCA
TGGGTAATACCTGCTGCGGTAACAAATTCCAGCAGCACCATGTGATCACGTTTCTCATTCGGATCTTTGC
TCAGAACGCTCTGGGTGCTCAGATAATGATTATCCGGCAGCAGAACCGGACCATCACCAATCGGTGTATT
CTGCTGATAATGATCTGCCAGCTGAACGCTGCCATCTTCAACATTATGGCGGATCTTAAAGTTGGCTTTG
ATGCCATTCTTCTGTTTATCTGCGGTGATATACACGTTGTGGCTGTTGAAATTATATTCCAGTTTATGGC
CCAGGATATTACCATCTTCTTTGAAATCGATGCCTTTCAGTTCAATGCGATTCACCAGGGTATCACCTTC
AAATTTAACTTCGGCACGGGTCTTATAGGTGCCATCATCTTTAAAGGAGATGGTACGTTCTTGAACATAA
CCTTCCGGCATTGCAGATTTGAAGAAATCGTGCTGTTTCATATGATCCGGATAACGGCTGAAACACTGAA
CACCATAGGTCAGGGTGGTAACCAGGGTCGGCCACGGAACCGGCAGTTTGCCGGTGGTACAGATAAATTT
CAGGGTCAGTTTACCATTGGTTGCATCACCTTCGCCTTCACCACGAACTGAGAATTTGTGGCCATTAACA
TCACCATCCAGTTCAACCAGAATCGGAACAACACCGGTAAACAGTTCTCCACCTTTGCTTGCGGCTTTAG
CTGCTGCCTCTTTCGCGGCAGCCTCTTTCGCTGCCGCTTCTTTGGCAGCGGCTTCTTTCGCTGCTGCTTC
GGCAGGCAGCTGAACATTAACTGCCAGTTTGTGGATCCCCAGGTTAATAATCAGCACCACCGCGCAAATC
AGCATCATCACAATAATCGCCGGCAGGCTAGCTCGATTAGCAGAACCGCTGCCGCCGCCGCTGCCGCCGC
CGCTGCCACTAGTGCCAGTTAATAGTTTGCGCAACGTTGTTGCCATTGCTACAGGCGTCGTGGTGTCACG
CTCGTCGTTTGGTATGGCTTCATTCAGCTCCGGTTCCCAACGATCAAGGCGAGTTACATGATCCCCCATG
TTGTGCAAAAAAGCGGTTAGCTCCTTCGGTCCTCCGATCGTTGTCAGAAGTAAGTTGGCCGCAGTGTTAT
CACTCATGGTTATGGCAGCACTGCATAATTCTCTTACTGTCATGCCATCCGTAAGATGCTTTTCTGTGAC
TGGTGAGTACTCAACCAAGTCATTCTGAGAATAGTGTATGCGGCGACCGAGTTGCTCTTGCCCGGCGTCA
ACACGGGATAATACCGCGCCACATAGCAGAACTTTAAAAGTGCTCATCATTGGAAAACGTTCTTCGGGGC
GAAAACTCTCAAGGATCTTACCGCTGTTGAGATCCAGTTCGATGTAACCCACTCGTGCACCCAACTGATC
TTCAGCATCTTTTACTTTCACCAGCGTTTCTGGCGCCGCCTGCGCCACGGTCGCAAAGCCCGCCAGCGCC
ACCGCAATCGCAATCGCGGTCTTTTTCATTTTTTGCCCTCGTTATCTAGAGCCCAAAAAAACGGGTATGG
AGAAACAGTAGAGAGTTGCGATAAAAAGCGTCAGGTAGCATCCGCTAATCTTATGGATAAAAATGCTATG
GCATAGCAAAGTGTGACGCCGTGCAAATAATCAATGTGGACTTTTCTGCCGTGATTATAGACACTTTTGT
TACGCGTTTTTGTCATGGCTTTGGTCCCGCTTTGTTACAGAATGCTTTTAATAAGCGGGGTTACCGGTTT
GGTTAGCGAGAAGAGCCAGTAAAAGAC
Features (pLannotate 1.2.2; 19 found; start..end, strand, type, name):
     42..63      -  promoter       tet promoter (fragment): E. coli promoter for tetracycline efflux protein gene
    175..720     +  rep_origin     p15A ori: Plasmids containing the medium-copy-number p15A origin of replication can be propagated in E. coli cells that contain a second plasmid with the ColE1 origin.
    808..863     +  rep_origin     RSF ori (fragment): Plasmids containing the RSF 1030 origin of replication can be propagated in E. coli cells that contain additional plasmids with compatible origins.
    962..981     -  misc_feature   bom (fragment): basis of mobility region from pBR322
    983..1125    -  mobile_element IS1 (fragment): prokaryotic transposable element IS1
   1246..1348    +  promoter       cat promoter: promoter of the E. coli cat gene encoding chloramphenicol acetyltransferase
   1349..2008    +  CDS            CmR: chloramphenicol acetyltransferase; cat; confers resistance to chloramphenicol
   2307..2405    -  CDS            YPB2_ECOLX (fragment): Protein predicted: Swiss-Prot protein existence level 4. From Escherichia coli.
   2392..2449    +  CDS            TcR (fragment): tetracycline efflux protein; tet; confers resistance to tetracycline
   2446..2539    -  CDS            TcR (fragment): tetracycline efflux protein; tet; confers resistance to tetracycline
   2675..2800    +  CDS            YPB1_ECOLX (fragment): Protein predicted: Swiss-Prot protein existence level 4. From Escherichia coli.
   3042..3664    -  CDS            TcR (fragment): tetracycline efflux protein; tet; confers resistance to tetracycline
   3664..3711    -  terminator     T7 terminator: transcription terminator for bacteriophage T7 RNA polymerase
   3719..3768    -  CDS            SET1 (fragment): solubility-enhancement tag derived from T7 phage gene 10B
   3778..3795    -  CDS            9xHis (fragment): 9xHis affinity tag
   3829..4539    -  CDS            Superfolder GFP: Superfolder GFP is a basic (constitutively fluorescent) green fluorescent protein published in 2005, derived from Aequorea victoria. It is reported to be a very rapidly-maturing weak dimer.
   4774..5283    -  CDS            bla(M) (fragment): β-lactamase lacking the signal sequence; bla(M); allows cytosolic expression of β-lactamase
   5281..5349    -  CDS            ompA (fragment): OMPA_YERPE - Also known as ompA1. Experimental evidence at protein level: Swiss-Prot protein existence level 1. With TolR probably plays a role in maintaining the position of the peptidoglycan cell wall in the periplasm. Acts as a porin with low permeability that allows slow penetration of small solutes; an internal gate slows down solute passage. From Yersinia pestis.
   5387..44      -  promoter       araBAD promoter (across the origin): araBAD; promoter of the L-arabinose operon of E. coli; the araC regulatory gene is transcribed in the opposite direction (Guzman et al., 1995)
