[The description below was written by a language model from this plasmid's Addgene catalogue record and pLannotate feature annotations shown in this document.]
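Description:
NBla_1.2_EmrE_TMD4_3P_G90V_G97V is a low-copy bacterial expression plasmid built on a modified pACYC184 backbone and belongs to the BLaTM system, a genetic assay for interactions between transmembrane helices in E. coli. It replicates from the p15A origin, which is compatible with ColE1-type plasmids and so allows it to coexist with a partner construct. Selection is by chloramphenicol through the cat promoter and CmR gene. Remnants of the pACYC184 tetracycline resistance gene and other backbone fragments are annotated but appear disrupted.

The payload is a synthetic fusion protein of about 1.5 kb, N-BLa 1.2, transcribed from the arabinose-inducible araBAD promoter. Reading along the cassette, the feature table shows an ompA-derived signal sequence, a fragment of β-lactamase lacking its own signal peptide (the N-terminal half of a split enzyme), an unannotated gap that presumably holds the linker and transmembrane domain, then superfolder GFP, a His tag fragment and a T7 terminator. The catalogue also lists a C-terminal Flag tag, which the annotation does not detect.

The inserted segment is transmembrane helix 4 of the dual-topology protein EmrE carrying G90V and G97V substitutions; what "3P" denotes is not explained in the record. The construct is described as the negative control for antiparallel helix interaction. In split β-lactamase assays of this kind, helix association with a complementary C-terminal fragment fusion is expected to restore enzyme activity and thereby ampicillin resistance, while GFP would offer a readout of expression.

The depositor comment names an integrin alphaV mutant transmembrane domain, which conflicts with the plasmid name and stated purpose. The record does not resolve this discrepancy. The sequenced record (5,627 nt) is also slightly longer than the listed total size (5,610 bp).
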