Addgene plasmid #207847: NBla_1.2_EmrE_TMD4_3P_G90V_G97V
Purpose: BLaTM-System; Antiparallel negativecontrol EmrE_TMD4_3P_G90V_G97V in NBLa 1.2 vector
Depositing lab: Dieter Langosch. Depositing organization: Technische Universitaet Muenchen (TUM). Publication: BLaTM 2.0, a genetic tool revealing preferred antiparallel interaction of transmembrane helix 4 of the dual-topology protein EmrE. Julius A, Laur L, Schanzenbach C, Langosch D. J Mol Biol. 2017 Apr 18. pii: S0022-2836(17)30166-3. doi: 10.1016/j.jmb.2017.04.003. PubMed 28432015.
Backbone
  Vector backbone: pACYC184 (modified)
  Backbone size w/o insert (bp): 4083
  Total vector size (bp): 5610
  Vector type: Bacterial Expression
Growth in bacteria
  Bacterial resistance: Chloramphenicol, 25 μg/mL
  Growth temperature: 37°C
  Growth strain: DH5alpha
  Copy number: Low Copy
Gene/Insert
  Gene/Insert name: N-BLa 1.2 fusion protein
  Species: Synthetic
  Insert size (bp): 1527
  Tag / fusion protein: Flag (C terminal on insert)
Terms and licenses: Academic/Nonprofit Terms; Industry Terms: Not Available to Industry
Depositor comments: TMD: Integrin alphaV mut GP, contains ApaI restriction site
How to cite: NBla_1.2_EmrE_TMD4_3P_G90V_G97V was a gift from Dieter Langosch (Addgene plasmid # 207847 ; http://n2t.net/addgene:207847 ; RRID:Addgene_207847)
